Addgene plasmid #239416: pCytERM-mScarlet3-H (aka mYongHong)
Purpose: Expresses CytERM-mScarlet3-H in mammalian cells
Depositing lab: Zhifei Fu. Depositing organization: Fujian Medical University. Publication: A highly stable monomeric red fluorescent protein for advanced microscopy. Xiong H, Chang Q, Ding J, Wang S, Zhang W, Li Y, Wu Y, Lin P, Yang C, Liu M, Fang G, Yang Y, Xie J, Qi D, Jiang T, Fu W, Hu F, Chen Y, Yue R, Li Y, Cui Y, Li M, Fan S, Yang Y, Xu Y, Li D, Zhang F, Zhao H, Wu C, Zheng Q, Piatkevich KD, Fu Z. Nat Methods. 2025 Apr 17. doi: 10.1038/s41592-025-02676-5. PubMed 40247125.
Backbone
  Vector backbone: pN1
  Vector type: Mammalian Expression
Growth in bacteria
  Bacterial resistance: Kanamycin, 50 μg/mL
  Growth temperature: 37°C
  Growth strain: DH5alpha
  Copy number: High Copy
Gene/Insert
  Gene/Insert name: CytERM (alt name: Cytochrome p450 aa 1-29)
  Species: O. cuniculus (rabbit)
  Mutation: M163H in mScarlet3
  Promoter: CMV
  Tag / fusion protein: mScarlet3-H (aka mYongHong) (C terminal on insert)
  Cloning method: Restriction Enzyme; 5′ cloning site unknown (unknown if destroyed)
Terms and licenses: Academic/Nonprofit Terms; Industry Terms: Not Available to Industry
How to cite: pCytERM-mScarlet3-H (aka mYongHong) was a gift from Zhifei Fu (Addgene plasmid # 239416 ; http://n2t.net/addgene:239416 ; RRID:Addgene_239416)
