[The description below was written by a language model from this plasmid's Addgene catalogue record and pLannotate feature annotations shown in this document.]
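Description:
pCytERM-mScarlet3-H (aka mYongHong) is a 4,782 nt mammalian expression plasmid built on a pN1-type backbone, in which a coding sequence placed downstream of the CMV promoter is fused at its C terminus to a fluorescent protein. It is maintained in E. coli at high copy through a ColE1/pUC-type origin and selected with kanamycin. The NeoR/KanR (aph(3')-II) gene is driven by tandem bacterial (AmpR-type) and SV40 enhancer/early promoters and terminated by the HSV TK polyadenylation signal, so the same marker can also provide G418 selection in mammalian cells. An f1 origin is also present. The short ble, bGH poly(A) and SV40 large T antigen hits in the annotation are fragments, most likely backbone remnants rather than functional elements.

The payload is driven by the human CMV immediate-early enhancer and promoter and ends at an SV40 poly(A) signal. It encodes CytERM, the first 29 amino acids of rabbit cytochrome P450 (annotated as a CYP2C1 fragment). This is an N-terminal membrane anchor that tethers the fusion to the endoplasmic reticulum with the fluorescent protein facing the cytoplasm. It is joined through residual multiple cloning site sequence to mScarlet3-H, a red fluorescent protein carrying the M163H substitution in mScarlet3. The automated annotation labels this region as an mScarlet-2I fragment, which reflects similarity to a related family member rather than its true identity.

The stated purpose is expression of CytERM-mScarlet3-H in mammalian cells. CytERM fusions are commonly used to label the ER and to test fluorescent protein monomericity in cells, since oligomerising tags reorganise the ER membrane into whorl-like structures. That use fits the associated work describing a highly stable monomeric red fluorescent protein for advanced microscopy, although the record does not name a specific assay.
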