Features (pLannotate 1.2.2; 16 found; start..end, strand, type, name):
    209..1003    +  CDS            NeoR/KanR: aminoglycoside phosphotransferase from Tn5; aph(3')-II (or nptII); confers resistance to neomycin, kanamycin, and G418 (Geneticin®)
   1024..1176    +  CDS            ble (fragment): BLE_KLEPN - Experimental evidence at protein level: Swiss-Prot protein existence level 1. Binding protein with a strong affinity to the bleomycin family of antibiotics. Binds to CL990; an antimitotic-antibiotic compound. From Klebsiella pneumoniae.
   1235..1282    +  polyA_signal   HSV TK poly(A) signal: herpes simplex virus thymidine kinase polyadenylation signal (Cole and Stacy, 1985)
   1373..1389    -  polyA_signal   bGH poly(A) signal (fragment): bovine growth hormone polyadenylation signal
   1611..2199    +  rep_origin     ori: high-copy-number ColE1/pMB1/pBR322/pUC origin of replication
   2374..2677    +  enhancer       CMV enhancer: human cytomegalovirus immediate early enhancer
   2678..2881    +  promoter       CMV promoter: human cytomegalovirus (CMV) immediate early promoter
   2904..2928    +  misc_feature   MCS (fragment): multiple cloning site
   2933..3019    +  CDS            CYP2C1 (fragment): CP2C1_RABIT - Experimental evidence at protein level: Swiss-Prot protein existence level 1. Cytochromes P450 are a group of heme-thiolate monooxygenases. In liver microsomes, this enzyme is involved in an NADPH-dependent electron transport pathway. It oxidizes a variety of structurally unrelated compounds, including steroids, fatty acids, and xenobiotics. From Oryctolagus cuniculus (Rabbit).
   3014..3057    +  misc_feature   MCS (fragment): multiple cloning site
   3071..3741    +  CDS            mScarlet-2I (fragment): mScarlet-I derivative in which the N- and C-termini have been modified to reduce cytotoxicity (Valbuena et al., 2020) preserves the original mammalian codon optimization
   3777..3860    +  CDS            large T antigen (fragment): large T antigen from SV40 (simian virus 40)
   3883..4004    +  polyA_signal   SV40 poly(A) signal: SV40 polyadenylation signal
   4038..4466    -  rep_origin     f1 ori (sequence partly withheld): f1 bacteriophage origin of replication; arrow indicates direction of (+) strand synthesis
   4493..4597    +  promoter       AmpR promoter: bla
   4599..174     +  promoter       SV40 promoter (across the origin): SV40 enhancer and early promoter
>Addgene plasmid #239416 | pCytERM-mScarlet3-H (aka mYongHong) | addgene full sequence | sequence record 482764 | Addgene NGS Result
ATAGTCCCGCCCCTAACTCCGCCCATCCCGCCCCTAACTCCGCCCAGTTCCGCCCATTCTCCGCCCCATG
GCTGACTAATTTTTTTTATTTATGCAGAGGCCGAGGCCGCCTCGGCCTCTGAGCTATTCCAGAAGTAGTG
AGGAGGCTTTTTTGGAGGCCTAGGCTTTTGCAAAGATCGATCAAGAGACAGGATGAGGATCGTTTCGCAT
GATTGAACAAGATGGATTGCACGCAGGTTCTCCGGCCGCTTGGGTGGAGAGGCTATTCGGCTATGACTGG
GCACAACAGACAATCGGCTGCTCTGATGCCGCCGTGTTCCGGCTGTCAGCGCAGGGGCGCCCGGTTCTTT
TTGTCAAGACCGACCTGTCCGGTGCCCTGAATGAACTGCAAGACGAGGCAGCGCGGCTATCGTGGCTGGC
CACGACGGGCGTTCCTTGCGCAGCTGTGCTCGACGTTGTCACTGAAGCGGGAAGGGACTGGCTGCTATTG
GGCGAAGTGCCGGGGCAGGATCTCCTGTCATCTCACCTTGCTCCTGCCGAGAAAGTATCCATCATGGCTG
ATGCAATGCGGCGGCTGCATACGCTTGATCCGGCTACCTGCCCATTCGACCACCAAGCGAAACATCGCAT
CGAGCGAGCACGTACTCGGATGGAAGCCGGTCTTGTCGATCAGGATGATCTGGACGAAGAGCATCAGGGG
CTCGCGCCAGCCGAACTGTTCGCCAGGCTCAAGGCGAGCATGCCCGACGGCGAGGATCTCGTCGTGACCC
ATGGCGATGCCTGCTTGCCGAATATCATGGTGGAAAATGGCCGCTTTTCTGGATTCATCGACTGTGGCCG
GCTGGGTGTGGCGGACCGCTATCAGGACATAGCGTTGGCTACCCGTGATATTGCTGAAGAGCTTGGCGGC
GAATGGGCTGACCGCTTCCTCGTGCTTTACGGTATCGCCGCTCCCGATTCGCAGCGCATCGCCTTCTATC
GCCTTCTTGACGAGTTCTTCTGAGCGGGACTCTGGGGTTCGAAATGACCGACCAAGCGACGCCCAACCTG
CCATCACGAGATTTCGATTCCACCGCCGCCTTCTATGAAAGGTTGGGCTTCGGAATCGTTTTCCGGGACG
CCGGCTGGATGATCCTCCAGCGCGGGGATCTCATGCTGGAGTTCTTCGCCCACCCTAGGGGGAGGCTAAC
TGAAACACGGAAGGAGACAATACCGGAAGGAACCCGCGCTATGACGGCAATAAAAAGACAGAATAAAACG
CACGGTGTTGGGTCGTTTGTTCATAAACGCGGGGTTCGGTCCCAGGGCTGGCACTCTGTCGATACCCCAC
CGAGACCCCATTGGGGCCAATACGCCCGCGTTTCTTCCTTTTCCCCACCCCACCCCCCAAGTTCGGGTGA
AGGCCCAGGGCTCGCAGCCAACGTCGGGGCGGCAGGCCCTGCCATAGCCTCAGGTTACTCATATATACTT
TAGATTGATTTAAAACTTCATTTTTAATTTAAAAGGATCTAGGTGAAGATCCTTTTTGATAATCTCATGA
CCAAAATCCCTTAACGTGAGTTTTCGTTCCACTGAGCGTCAGACCCCGTAGAAAAGATCAAAGGATCTTC
TTGAGATCCTTTTTTTCTGCGCGTAATCTGCTGCTTGCAAACAAAAAAACCACCGCTACCAGCGGTGGTT
TGTTTGCCGGATCAAGAGCTACCAACTCTTTTTCCGAAGGTAACTGGCTTCAGCAGAGCGCAGATACCAA
ATACTGTTCTTCTAGTGTAGCCGTAGTTAGGCCACCACTTCAAGAACTCTGTAGCACCGCCTACATACCT
CGCTCTGCTAATCCTGTTACCAGTGGCTGCTGCCAGTGGCGATAAGTCGTGTCTTACCGGGTTGGACTCA
AGACGATAGTTACCGGATAAGGCGCAGCGGTCGGGCTGAACGGGGGGTTCGTGCACACAGCCCAGCTTGG
AGCGAACGACCTACACCGAACTGAGATACCTACAGCGTGAGCTATGAGAAAGCGCCACGCTTCCCGAAGG
GAGAAAGGCGGACAGGTATCCGGTAAGCGGCAGGGTCGGAACAGGAGAGCGCACGAGGGAGCTTCCAGGG
GGAAACGCCTGGTATCTTTATAGTCCTGTCGGGTTTCGCCACCTCTGACTTGAGCGTCGATTTTTGTGAT
GCTCGTCAGGGGGGCGGAGCCTATGGAAAAACGCCAGCAACGCGGCCTTTTTACGGTTCCTGGCCTTTTG
CTGGCCTTTTGCTCACATGTTCTTTCCTGCGTTATCCCCTGATTCTGTGGATAACCGTATTACCGCCATG
CATTAGTTATTAATAGTAATCAATTACGGGGTCATTAGTTCATAGCCCATATATGGAGTTCCGCGTTACA
TAACTTACGGTAAATGGCCCGCCTGGCTGACCGCCCAACGACCCCCGCCCATTGACGTCAATAATGACGT
ATGTTCCCATAGTAACGCCAATAGGGACTTTCCATTGACGTCAATGGGTGGAGTATTTACGGTAAACTGC
CCACTTGGCAGTACATCAAGTGTATCATATGCCAAGTACGCCCCCTATTGACGTCAATGACGGTAAATGG
CCCGCCTGGCATTATGCCCAGTACATGACCTTATGGGACTTTCCTACTTGGCAGTACATCTACGTATTAG
TCATCGCTATTACCATGGTGATGCGGTTTTGGCAGTACATCAATGGGCGTGGATAGCGGTTTGACTCACG
GGGATTTCCAAGTCTCCACCCCATTGACGTCAATGGGAGTTTGTTTTGGCACCAAAATCAACGGGACTTT
CCAAAATGTCGTAACAACTCCGCCCCATTGACGCAAATGGGCGGTAGGCGTGTACGGTGGGAGGTCTATA
TAAGCAGAGCTGGTTTAGTGAACCGTCAGATCCGCTAGCGCTACCGGACTCAGATCTCCACCATGGATCC
TGTGGTGGTGCTGGGGCTCTGTCTCTCCTGTTTGCTTCTCCTTTCACTCTGGAAACAGAGCTATGGGGGA
GGGAAGCTTCGAATTCTGCAGTCGACGGTACCGCGGGCCCGGGATCCACCGGTCGCCACCATGGATAGCA
CCGAGGCAGTGATCAAGGAGTTCATGCGGTTCAAGGTGCACATGGAGGGCTCCATGAACGGCCACGAGTT
CGAGATCGAGGGCGAGGGCGAGGGCCGCCCCTACGAGGGCACCCAGACCGCCAAGCTGAGGGTGACCAAG
GGTGGCCCCCTGCCCTTCTCCTGGGACATCCTGTCCCCTCAGTTCATGTACGGCTCCAGGGCCTTCACGA
AGCACCCCGCCGACATCCCCGACTACTGGAAGCAGTCCTTCCCCGAGGGCTTCAAGTGGGAGCGCGTGAT
GAACTTCGAGGACGGCGGCGCCGTGTCCGTGGCCCAGGACACCTCCCTGGAGGACGGCACCCTGATCTAC
AAGGTGAAGCTCCGCGGCACCAACTTCCCTCCTGACGGCCCCGTAATGCAGAAGAAGACAATGGGCTGGG
AAGCATCCACCGAGCGGTTGTACCCCGAGGACGTCGTGCTGAAGGGCGACATTAAGCATGCCCTGCGCCT
GAAGGACGGCGGCCGGTACCTGGCGGACTTCAAGACCACCTACAGGGCCAAGAAGCCCGTGCAGATGCCC
GGCGCCTTCAACATCGACCGCAAGTTGGACATCACATCCCACAACGAGGACTACACCGTGGTGGAACAGT
ACGAACGCTCCGTGGCCCGCCACTCCACCGGCGGCTCCGGTGGCTCCTAAAGCGGCCGCGACTCTAGATC
ATAATCAGCCATACCACATTTGTAGAGGTTTTACTTGCTTTAAAAAACCTCCCACACCTCCCCCTGAACC
TGAAACATAAAATGAATGCAATTGTTGTTGTTAACTTGTTTATTGCAGCTTATAATGGTTACAAATAAAG
CAATAGCATCACAAATTTCACAAATAAAGCATTTTTTTCACTGCATTCTAGTTGTGGTTTGTCCAAACTC
ATCAATGTATCTTAAGGCGTAAATTGTAAGCGTTAATATTTTGTTAAAATTCGCGTTAAATTTTTGTTAA
ATCAGCTCATTTTTTAACCAATAGGCCGAAATCGGCAAAATCCCTTATAAATCAAAAGAATAGACCGAGA
TAGGGT
[37 nt withheld, positions 4137-4173]
AAAGAACGTGGACTCCAACGTCAAAGG
[49 nt withheld, positions 4201-4249]
T
[91 nt withheld, positions 4251-4341]
G
[124 nt withheld, positions 4343-4466]
CAGGTGGCACTTTTCGGGGAAATGTGCGCGGAACCCCTATTTGTTTATTTTTCTAAATACATTCAAATAT
GTATCCGCTCATGAGACAATAACCCTGATAAATGCTTCAATAATATTGAAAAAGGAAGAGTCCTGAGGCG
GAAAGAACCAGCTGTGGAATGTGTGTCAGTTAGGGTGTGGAAAGTCCCCAGGCTCCCCAGCAGGCAGAAG
TATGCAAAGCATGCATCTCAATTAGTCAGCAACCAGGTGTGGAAAGTCCCCAGGCTCCCCAGCAGGCAGA
AGTATGCAAAGCATGCATCTCAATTAGTCAGCAACC
